>Addgene plasmid #114093 | pCAG-hAsCas12a-enRVR(E174R/S542R/K548V/N552R)-NLS(nucleoplasmin)-3xHA (AAS1060) | depositor full sequence | sequence record 215572 | pCAG-hAsCas12a-enRVR(E174R/S542R/K548V/N552R)-NLS(nucleoplasmin)-3xHA (AAS1060) sequence 8890 bps
GTCGACATTGATTATTGACTAGTTATTAATAGTAATCAATTACGGGGTCATTAGTTCATAGCCCATATAT
GGAGTTCCGCGTTACATAACTTACGGTAAATGGCCCGCCTGGCTGACCGCCCAACGACCCCCGCCCATTG
ACGTCAATAATGACGTATGTTCCCATAGTAACGCCAATAGGGACTTTCCATTGACGTCAATGGGTGGACT
ATTTACGGTAAACTGCCCACTTGGCAGTACATCAAGTGTATCATATGCCAAGTACGCCCCCTATTGACGT
CAATGACGGTAAATGGCCCGCCTGGCATTATGCCCAGTACATGACCTTATGGGACTTTCCTACTTGGCAG
TACATCTACGTATTAGTCATCGCTATTACCATGGGTCGAGGTGAGCCCCACGTTCTGCTTCACTCTCCCC
ATCTCCCCCCCCTCCCCACCCCCAATTTTGTATTTATTTATTTTTTAATTATTTTGTGCAGCGATGGGGG
CGGGGGGGGGGGGGGCGCGCGCCAGGCGGGGCGGGGCGGGGCGAGGGGCGGGGCGGGGCGAGGCGGAGAG
GTGCGGCGGCAGCCAATCAGAGCGGCGCGCTCCGAAAGTTTCCTTTTATGGCGAGGCGGCGGCGGCGGCG
GCCCTATAAAAAGCGAAGCGCGCGGCGGGCGGGAGTCGCTGCGTTGCCTTCGCCCCGTGCCCCGCTCCGC
GCCGCCTCGCGCCGCCCGCCCCGGCTCTGACTGACCGCGTTACTCCCACAGGTGAGCGGGCGGGACGGCC
CTTCTCCTCCGGGCTGTAATTAGCGCTTGGTTTAATGACGGCTCGTTTCTTTTCTGTGGCTGCGTGAAAG
CCTTAAAGGGCTCCGGGAGGGCCCTTTGTGCGGGGGGGAGCGGCTCGGGGGGTGCGTGCGTGTGTGTGTG
CGTGGGGAGCGCCGCGTGCGGCCCGCGCTGCCCGGCGGCTGTGAGCGCTGCGGGCGCGGCGCGGGGCTTT
GTGCGCTCCGCGTGTGCGCGAGGGGAGCGCGGCCGGGGGCGGTGCCCCGCGGTGCGGGGGGGCTGCGAGG
GGAACAAAGGCTGCGTGCGGGGTGTGTGCGTGGGGGGGTGAGCAGGGGGTGTGGGCGCGGCGGTCGGGCT
GTAACCCCCCCCTGCACCCCCCTCCCCGAGTTGCTGAGCACGGCCCGGCTTCGGGTGCGGGGCTCCGTGC
GGGGCGTGGCGCGGGGCTCGCCGTGCCGGGCGGGGGGTGGCGGCAGGTGGGGGTGCCGGGCGGGGCGGGG
CCGCCTCGGGCCGGGGAGGGCTCGGGGGAGGGGCGCGGCGGCCCCGGAGCGCCGGCGGCTGTCGAGGCGC
GGCGAGCCGCAGCCATTGCCTTTTATGGTAATCGTGCGAGAGGGCGCAGGGACTTCCTTTGTCCCAAATC
TGGCGGAGCCGAAATCTGGGAGGCGCCGCCGCACCCCCTCTAGCGGGCGCGGGCGAAGCGGTGCGGCGCC
GGCAGGAAGGAAATGGGCGGGGAGGGCCTTCGTGCGTCGCCGCGCCGCCGTCCCCTTCTCCATCTCCAGC
CTCGGGGCTGCCGCAGGGGGACGGCTGCCTTCGGGGGGGACGGGGCAGGGCGGGGTTCGGCTTCTGGCGT
GTGACCGGCGGCTCTAGAGCCTCTGCTAACCATGTTCATGCCTTCTTCTTTTTCCTACAGCTCCTGGGCA
ACGTGCTGGTTATTGTGCTGTCTCATCATTTTGGCAAAGAATTCTGCAGTCGACGGTACCGCGGGCCCGG
GATCCACCGGTCGCCACCATGACACAGTTCGAGGGCTTTACCAACCTGTATCAGGTGAGCAAGACACTGC
GGTTTGAGCTGATCCCACAGGGCAAGACCCTGAAGCACATCCAGGAGCAGGGCTTCATCGAGGAGGACAA
GGCCCGCAATGATCACTACAAGGAGCTGAAGCCCATCATCGATCGGATCTACAAGACCTATGCCGACCAG
TGCCTGCAGCTGGTGCAGCTGGATTGGGAGAACCTGAGCGCCGCCATCGACTCCTATAGAAAGGAGAAAA
CCGAGGAGACAAGGAACGCCCTGATCGAGGAGCAGGCCACATATCGCAATGCCATCCACGACTACTTCAT
CGGCCGGACAGACAACCTGACCGATGCCATCAATAAGAGACACGCCGAGATCTACAAGGGCCTGTTCAAG
GCCGAGCTGTTTAATGGCAAGGTGCTGAAGCAGCTGGGCACCGTGACCACAACCGAGCACGAGAACGCCC
TGCTGCGGAGCTTCGACAAGTTTACAACCTACTTCTCCGGCTTTTATAGAAACAGGAAGAACGTGTTCAG
CGCCGAGGATATCAGCACAGCCATCCCACACCGCATCGTGCAGGACAACTTCCCCAAGTTTAAGGAGAAT
TGTCACATCTTCACACGCCTGATCACCGCCGTGCCCAGCCTGCGGGAGCACTTTGAGAACGTGAAGAAGG
CCATCGGCATCTTCGTGAGCACCTCCATCGAGGAGGTGTTTTCCTTCCCTTTTTATAACCAGCTGCTGAC
ACAGACCCAGATCGACCTGTATAACCAGCTGCTGGGAGGAATCTCTCGGGAGGCAGGCACCGAGAAGATC
AAGGGCCTGAACGAGGTGCTGAATCTGGCCATCCAGAAGAATGATGAGACAGCCCACATCATCGCCTCCC
TGCCACACAGATTCATCCCCCTGTTTAAGCAGATCCTGTCCGATAGGAACACCCTGTCTTTCATCCTGGA
GGAGTTTAAGAGCGACGAGGAAGTGATCCAGTCCTTCTGCAAGTACAAGACACTGCTGAGAAACGAGAAC
GTGCTGGAGACAGCCGAGGCCCTGTTTAACGAGCTGAACAGCATCGACCTGACACACATCTTCATCAGCC
ACAAGAAGCTGGAGACAATCAGCAGCGCCCTGTGCGACCACTGGGATACACTGAGGAATGCCCTGTATGA
GCGGAGAATCTCCGAGCTGACAGGCAAGATCACCAAGTCTGCCAAGGAGAAGGTGCAGCGCAGCCTGAAG
CACGAGGATATCAACCTGCAGGAGATCATCTCTGCCGCAGGCAAGGAGCTGAGCGAGGCCTTCAAGCAGA
AAACCAGCGAGATCCTGTCCCACGCACACGCCGCCCTGGATCAGCCACTGCCTACAACCCTGAAGAAGCA
GGAGGAGAAGGAGATCCTGAAGTCTCAGCTGGACAGCCTGCTGGGCCTGTACCACCTGCTGGACTGGTTT
GCCGTGGATGAGTCCAACGAGGTGGACCCCGAGTTCTCTGCCCGGCTGACCGGCATCAAGCTGGAGATGG
AGCCTTCTCTGAGCTTCTACAACAAGGCCAGAAATTATGCCACCAAGAAGCCCTACTCCGTGGAGAAGTT
CAAGCTGAACTTTCAGATGCCTACACTGGCCAGAGGCTGGGACGTGAATGTGGAGAAGAACAGAGGCGCC
ATCCTGTTTGTGAAGAACGGCCTGTACTATCTGGGCATCATGCCAAAGCAGAAGGGCAGGTATAAGGCCC
TGAGCTTCGAGCCCACAGAGAAAACCAGCGAGGGCTTTGATAAGATGTACTATGACTACTTCCCTGATGC
CGCCAAGATGATCCCAAAGTGCAGCACCCAGCTGAAGGCCGTGACAGCCCACTTTCAGACCCACACAACC
CCCATCCTGCTGTCCAACAATTTCATCGAGCCTCTGGAGATCACAAAGGAGATCTACGACCTGAACAATC
CTGAGAAGGAGCCAAAGAAGTTTCAGACAGCCTACGCCAAGAAAACCGGCGACCAGAAGGGCTACAGAGA
GGCCCTGTGCAAGTGGATCGACTTCACAAGGGATTTTCTGTCCAAGTATACCAAGACAACCTCTATCGAT
CTGTCTAGCCTGCGGCCATCCTCTCAGTATAAGGACCTGGGCGAGTACTATGCCGAGCTGAATCCCCTGC
TGTACCACATCAGCTTCCAGAGAATCGCCGAGAAGGAGATCATGGATGCCGTGGAGACAGGCAAGCTGTA
CCTGTTCCAGATCTATAACAAGGACTTTGCCAAGGGCCACCACGGCAAGCCTAATCTGCACACACTGTAT
TGGACCGGCCTGTTTTCTCCAGAGAACCTGGCCAAGACAAGCATCAAGCTGAATGGCCAGGCCGAGCTGT
TCTACCGCCCTAAGTCCAGGATGAAGAGGATGGCACACCGGCTGGGAGAGAAGATGCTGAACAAGAAGCT
GAAGGATCAGAAAACCCCAATCCCCGACACCCTGTACCAGGAGCTGTACGACTATGTGAATCACAGACTG
TCCCACGACCTGTCTGATGAGGCCAGGGCCCTGCTGCCCAACGTGATCACCAAGGAGGTGTCTCACGAGA
TCATCAAGGATAGGCGCTTTACCAGCGACAAGTTCTTTTTCCACGTGCCTATCACACTGAACTATCAGGC
CGCCAATTCCCCATCTAAGTTCAACCAGAGGGTGAATGCCTACCTGAAGGAGCACCCCGAGACACCTATC
ATCGGCATCGATCGGGGCGAGAGAAACCTGATCTATATCACAGTGATCGACTCCACCGGCAAGATCCTGG
AGCAGCGGAGCCTGAACACCATCCAGCAGTTTGATTACCAGAAGAAGCTGGACAACAGGGAGAAGGAGAG
GGTGGCAGCAAGGCAGGCCTGGTCTGTGGTGGGCACAATCAAGGATCTGAAGCAGGGCTATCTGAGCCAG
GTCATCCACGAGATCGTGGACCTGATGATCCACTACCAGGCCGTGGTGGTGCTGGAGAACCTGAATTTCG
GCTTTAAGAGCAAGAGGACCGGCATCGCCGAGAAGGCCGTGTACCAGCAGTTCGAGAAGATGCTGATCGA
TAAGCTGAATTGCCTGGTGCTGAAGGACTATCCAGCAGAGAAAGTGGGAGGCGTGCTGAACCCATACCAG
CTGACAGACCAGTTCACCTCCTTTGCCAAGATGGGCACCCAGTCTGGCTTCCTGTTTTACGTGCCTGCCC
CATATACATCTAAGATCGATCCCCTGACCGGCTTCGTGGACCCCTTCGTGTGGAAAACCATCAAGAATCA
CGAGAGCCGCAAGCACTTCCTGGAGGGCTTCGACTTTCTGCACTACGACGTGAAAACCGGCGACTTCATC
CTGCACTTTAAGATGAACAGAAATCTGTCCTTCCAGAGGGGCCTGCCCGGCTTTATGCCTGCATGGGATA
TCGTGTTCGAGAAGAACGAGACACAGTTTGACGCCAAGGGCACCCCTTTCATCGCCGGCAAGAGAATCGT
GCCAGTGATCGAGAATCACAGATTCACCGGCAGATACCGGGACCTGTATCCTGCCAACGAGCTGATCGCC
CTGCTGGAGGAGAAGGGCATCGTGTTCAGGGATGGCTCCAACATCCTGCCAAAGCTGCTGGAGAATGACG
ATTCTCACGCCATCGACACCATGGTGGCCCTGATCCGCAGCGTGCTGCAGATGCGGAACTCCAATGCCGC
CACAGGCGAGGACTATATCAACAGCCCCGTGCGCGATCTGAATGGCGTGTGCTTCGACTCCCGGTTTCAG
AACCCAGAGTGGCCCATGGACGCCGATGCCAATGGCGCCTACCACATCGCCCTGAAGGGCCAGCTGCTGC
TGAATCACCTGAAGGAGAGCAAGGATCTGAAGCTGCAGAACGGCATCTCCAATCAGGACTGGCTGGCCTA
CATCCAGGAGCTGCGCAACAAAAGGCCGGCGGCCACGAAAAAGGCCGGCCAGGCAAAAAAGAAAAAGGGA
TCCTACCCATACGATGTTCCAGATTACGCTTATCCCTACGACGTGCCTGATTATGCATACCCATATGATG
TCCCCGACTATGCCTAAAGCGGCCGCACTCCTCAGGTGCAGGCTGCCTATCAGAAGGTGGTGGCTGGTGT
GGCCAATGCCCTGGCTCACAAATACCACTGAGATCTTTTTCCCTCTGCCAAAAATTATGGGGACATCATG
AAGCCCCTTGAGCATCTGACTTCTGGCTAATAAAGGAAATTTATTTTCATTGCAATAGTGTGTTGGAATT
TTTTGTGTCTCTCACTCGGAAGGACATATGGGAGGGCAAATCATTTAAAACATCAGAATGAGTATTTGGT
TTAGAGTTTGGCAACATATGCCATATGCTGGCTGCCATGAACAAAGGTGGCTATAAAGAGGTCATCAGTA
TATGAAACAGCCCCCTGCTGTCCATTCCTTATTCCATAGAAAAGCCTTGACTTGAGGTTAGATTTTTTTT
ATATTTTGTTTTGTGTTATTTTTTTCTTTAACATCCCTAAAATTTTCCTTACATGTTTTACTAGCCAGAT
TTTTCCTCCTCTCCTGACTACTCCCAGTCATAGCTGTCCCTCTTCTCTTATGAAGATCCCTCGACCTGCA
GCCCAAGCTTGGCGTAATCATGGTCATAGCTGTTTCCTGTGTGAAATTGTTATCCGCTCACAATTCCACA
CAACATACGAGCCGGAAGCATAAAGTGTAAAGCCTGGGGTGCCTAATGAGTGAGCTAACTCACATTAATT
GCGTTGCGCTCACTGCCCGCTTTCCAGTCGGGAAACCTGTCGTGCCAGCGGATCCGCATCTCAATTAGTC
AGCAACCATAGTCCCGCCCCTAACTCCGCCCATCCCGCCCCTAACTCCGCCCAGTTCCGCCCATTCTCCG
CCCCATGGCTGACTAATTTTTTTTATTTATGCAGAGGCCGAGGCCGCCTCGGCCTCTGAGCTATTCCAGA
AGTAGTGAGGAGGCTTTTTTGGAGGCCTAGGCTTTTGCAAAAAGCTAACTTGTTTATTGCAGCTTATAAT
GGTTACAAATAAAGCAATAGCATCACAAATTTCACAAATAAAGCATTTTTTTCACTGCATTCTAGTTGTG
GTTTGTCCAAACTCATCAATGTATCTTATCATGTCTGGATCCGCTGCATTAATGAATCGGCCAACGCGCG
GGGAGAGGCGGTTTGCGTATTGGGCGCTCTTCCGCTTCCTCGCTCACTGACTCGCTGCGCTCGGTCGTTC
GGCTGCGGCGAGCGGTATCAGCTCACTCAAAGGCGGTAATACGGTTATCCACAGAATCAGGGGATAACGC
AGGAAAGAACATGTGAGCAAAAGGCCAGCAAAAGGCCAGGAACCGTAAAAAGGCCGCGTTGCTGGCGTTT
TTCCATAGGCTCCGCCCCCCTGACGAGCATCACAAAAATCGACGCTCAAGTCAGAGGTGGCGAAACCCGA
CAGGACTATAAAGATACCAGGCGTTTCCCCCTGGAAGCTCCCTCGTGCGCTCTCCTGTTCCGACCCTGCC
GCTTACCGGATACCTGTCCGCCTTTCTCCCTTCGGGAAGCGTGGCGCTTTCTCAATGCTCACGCTGTAGG
TATCTCAGTTCGGTGTAGGTCGTTCGCTCCAAGCTGGGCTGTGTGCACGAACCCCCCGTTCAGCCCGACC
GCTGCGCCTTATCCGGTAACTATCGTCTTGAGTCCAACCCGGTAAGACACGACTTATCGCCACTGGCAGC
AGCCACTGGTAACAGGATTAGCAGAGCGAGGTATGTAGGCGGTGCTACAGAGTTCTTGAAGTGGTGGCCT
AACTACGGCTACACTAGAAGGACAGTATTTGGTATCTGCGCTCTGCTGAAGCCAGTTACCTTCGGAAAAA
GAGTTGGTAGCTCTTGATCCGGCAAACAAACCACCGCTGGTAGCGGTGGTTTTTTTGTTTGCAAGCAGCA
GATTACGCGCAGAAAAAAAGGATCTCAAGAAGATCCTTTGATCTTTTCTACGGGGTCTGACGCTCAGTGG
AACGAAAACTCACGTTAAGGGATTTTGGTCATGAGATTATCAAAAAGGATCTTCACCTAGATCCTTTTAA
ATTAAAAATGAAGTTTTAAATCAATCTAAAGTATATATGAGTAAACTTGGTCTGACAGTTACCAATGCTT
AATCAGTGAGGCACCTATCTCAGCGATCTGTCTATTTCGTTCATCCATAGTTGCCTGACTCCCCGTCGTG
TAGATAACTACGATACGGGAGGGCTTACCATCTGGCCCCAGTGCTGCAATGATACCGCGAGACCCACGCT
CACCGGCTCCAGATTTATCAGCAATAAACCAGCCAGCCGGAAGGGCCGAGCGCAGAAGTGGTCCTGCAAC
TTTATCCGCCTCCATCCAGTCTATTAATTGTTGCCGGGAAGCTAGAGTAAGTAGTTCGCCAGTTAATAGT
TTGCGCAACGTTGTTGCCATTGCTACAGGCATCGTGGTGTCACGCTCGTCGTTTGGTATGGCTTCATTCA
GCTCCGGTTCCCAACGATCAAGGCGAGTTACATGATCCCCCATGTTGTGCAAAAAAGCGGTTAGCTCCTT
CGGTCCTCCGATCGTTGTCAGAAGTAAGTTGGCCGCAGTGTTATCACTCATGGTTATGGCAGCACTGCAT
AATTCTCTTACTGTCATGCCATCCGTAAGATGCTTTTCTGTGACTGGTGAGTACTCAACCAAGTCATTCT
GAGAATAGTGTATGCGGCGACCGAGTTGCTCTTGCCCGGCGTCAATACGGGATAATACCGCGCCACATAG
CAGAACTTTAAAAGTGCTCATCATTGGAAAACGTTCTTCGGGGCGAAAACTCTCAAGGATCTTACCGCTG
TTGAGATCCAGTTCGATGTAACCCACTCGTGCACCCAACTGATCTTCAGCATCTTTTACTTTCACCAGCG
TTTCTGGGTGAGCAAAAACAGGAAGGCAAAATGCCGCAAAAAAGGGAATAAGGGCGACACGGAAATGTTG
AATACTCATACTCTTCCTTTTTCAATATTATTGAAGCATTTATCAGGGTTATTGTCTCATGAGCGGATAC
ATATTTGAATGTATTTAGAAAAATAAACAAATAGGGGTTCCGCGCACATTTCCCCGAAAAGTGCCACCTG
Features (pLannotate 1.2.2; 20 found; start..end, strand, type, name):
      4..383     +  enhancer       CMV enhancer: human cytomegalovirus immediate early enhancer
    386..661     +  promoter       chicken β-actin promoter: No description available
    662..1670    +  intron         chimeric intron: chimera between introns from chicken β-actin and rabbit β-globin
   1719..1755    +  misc_feature   MCS (fragment): multiple cloning site
   1769..5689    +  CDS            AsCpf1: CRISPR-associated protein from Acidaminococcus sp. BV3L6 (Zetsche et al., 2015)
   5690..5737    +  CDS            nucleoplasmin NLS: bipartite nuclear localization signal from nucleoplasmin
   5744..5824    +  CDS            3xHA: three tandem HA epitope tags
   5837..5908    +  CDS            HBB (fragment): HBB_PONPY - Experimental evidence at transcript level: Swiss-Prot protein existence level 2. Involved in oxygen transport from the lung to the various peripheral tissues. From Pongo pygmaeus (Bornean orangutan).
   5979..6034    +  polyA_signal   β-globin poly(A) signal: rabbit β-globin polyadenylation signal (Gil and Proudfoot, 1987)
   6417..6433    -  protein_bind   lac operator: The lac repressor binds to the lac operator to inhibit transcription in E. coli. This inhibition can be relieved by adding lactose or isopropyl-β-D-thiogalactopyranoside (IPTG). lac repressor encoded by lacI
   6441..6471    -  promoter       lac promoter: promoter for the E. coli lac operon
   6486..6507    -  protein_bind   CAP binding site: CAP binding activates transcription in the presence of cAMP. E. coli catabolite activator protein
   6520..6559    -  CDS            lacI (fragment): lac repressor; lacI; The lac repressor binds to the lac operator to inhibit transcription in E. coli. This inhibition can be relieved by adding lactose or isopropyl-β-D-thiogalactopyranoside (IPTG).
   6566..6588    +  promoter       SV40 promoter (fragment): SV40 enhancer and early promoter
   6612..6747    +  rep_origin     SV40 ori: SV40 origin of replication
   6767..6901    +  polyA_signal   SV40 poly(A) signal: SV40 polyadenylation signal
   6903..6957    -  CDS            lacI (fragment): lac repressor; lacI; The lac repressor binds to the lac operator to inhibit transcription in E. coli. This inhibition can be relieved by adding lactose or isopropyl-β-D-thiogalactopyranoside (IPTG).
   7140..7728    -  rep_origin     ori: high-copy-number ColE1/pMB1/pBR322/pUC origin of replication
   7899..8759    -  CDS            AmpR: β-lactamase; bla; confers resistance to ampicillin, carbenicillin, and related antibiotics
   8760..8864    -  promoter       AmpR promoter: bla
