>Addgene plasmid #114093 | pCAG-hAsCas12a-enRVR(E174R/S542R/K548V/N552R)-NLS(nucleoplasmin)-3xHA (AAS1060) | addgene full sequence | sequence record 230492 | Addgene NGS Result
GGGSGCGCGCCRGGSGGGGSGGGGSGGGGCGAGGGGSGGGGSGGGGSGRGGSGGAGAGGTGCGGCGGCAG
CCAATCAGAGCGGCGCGCTCCGAAAGTTTCCTTTTATGGCGAGGCGGCGGCGGCGGCGGCCCTATAAAAA
GCGAAGCGCGCGGCGGGCGGGAGTCGCTGCGCGCTGCCTTCGCCCCGTGCCCCGCTCCGCCGCCGCCTCG
CGCCGCCCGCCCCGGCTCTGACTGACCGCGTTACTCCCACAGGTGAGCGGGCGGGACGGCCCTTCTCCTC
CGGGCTGTAATTAGCGCTTGGTTTAATGACGGCTTGTTTCTTTTCTGTGGCTGCGTGAAAGCCTTGAGGG
GCTCCGGGAGGGCCCTTTGTGCGGGGGGAGCGGCTCGGGGGGTGCGTGCGTGTGTGTGTGCGTGGGGAGC
GCCGCGTGCGGCTCCGCGCTGCCCGGCGGCTGTGAGCGCTGCGGGCGCGGCGCGGGGCTTTGTGCGCTCC
GCAGTGTGCGCGAGGGGAGCGCGGCCGGGGGCGGTGCCCCGCGGTGCGGGGGGGGCTGCGAGGGGAACAA
AGGCTGCGTGCGGGGTGTGTGCGTGGGGGGGTGAGCAGGGGGTGTGGGCGCGTCGGTCGGGCTGCAACCC
CCCCTGCACCCCCCTCCCCGAGTTGCTGAGCACGGCCCGGCTTCGGGTGCGGGGCTCCGTACGGGGCGTG
GCGCGGGGCTCGCCGTGCCGGGCGGGGGGTGGCGGCAGGTGGGGGTGCCGGGCGGGGCGGGGCCGCCTCG
GGCCGGGGAGGGCTCGGGGGAGGGGCGCGGCGGCCCCCGGAGCGCCGGCGGCTGTCGAGGCGCGGCGAGC
CGCAGCCATTGCCTTTTATGGTAATCGTGCGAGAGGGCGCAGGGACTTCCTTTGTCCCAAATCTGTGCGG
AGCCGAAATCTGGGAGGCGCCGCCGCACCCCCTCTAGCGGGCGCGGGGCGAAGCGGTGCGGCGCCGGCAG
GAAGGAAATGGGCGGGGAGGGCCTTCGTGCGTCGCCGCGCCGCCGTCCCCTTCTCCCTCTCCAGCCTCGG
GGCTGTCCGCGGGGGGACGGCTGCCTTCGGGGGGGACGGGGCAGGGCGGGGTTCGGCTTCTGGCGTGTGA
CCGGCGGCTCTAGAGCCTCTGCTAACCATGTTCATGCCTTCTTCTTTTTCCTACAGCTCCTGGGCAACGT
GCTGGTTATTGTGCTGTCTCATCATTTTGGCAAAGAATTCTGCAGTCGACGGTACCGCGGGCCCGGGATC
CACCGGTCGCCACCATGACACAGTTCGAGGGCTTTACCAACCTGTATCAGGTGAGCAAGACACTGCGGTT
TGAGCTGATCCCACAGGGCAAGACCCTGAAGCACATCCAGGAGCAGGGCTTCATCGAGGAGGACAAGGCC
CGCAATGATCACTACAAGGAGCTGAAGCCCATCATCGATCGGATCTACAAGACCTATGCCGACCAGTGCC
TGCAGCTGGTGCAGCTGGATTGGGAGAACCTGAGCGCCGCCATCGACTCCTATAGAAAGGAGAAAACCGA
GGAGACAAGGAACGCCCTGATCGAGGAGCAGGCCACATATCGCAATGCCATCCACGACTACTTCATCGGC
CGGACAGACAACCTGACCGATGCCATCAATAAGAGACACGCCGAGATCTACAAGGGCCTGTTCAAGGCCG
AGCTGTTTAATGGCAAGGTGCTGAAGCAGCTGGGCACCGTGACCACAACCGAGCACGAGAACGCCCTGCT
GCGGAGCTTCGACAAGTTTACAACCTACTTCTCCGGCTTTTATAGAAACAGGAAGAACGTGTTCAGCGCC
GAGGATATCAGCACAGCCATCCCACACCGCATCGTGCAGGACAACTTCCCCAAGTTTAAGGAGAATTGTC
ACATCTTCACACGCCTGATCACCGCCGTGCCCAGCCTGCGGGAGCACTTTGAGAACGTGAAGAAGGCCAT
CGGCATCTTCGTGAGCACCTCCATCGAGGAGGTGTTTTCCTTCCCTTTTTATAACCAGCTGCTGACACAG
ACCCAGATCGACCTGTATAACCAGCTGCTGGGAGGAATCTCTCGGGAGGCAGGCACCGAGAAGATCAAGG
GCCTGAACGAGGTGCTGAATCTGGCCATCCAGAAGAATGATGAGACAGCCCACATCATCGCCTCCCTGCC
ACACAGATTCATCCCCCTGTTTAAGCAGATCCTGTCCGATAGGAACACCCTGTCTTTCATCCTGGAGGAG
TTTAAGAGCGACGAGGAAGTGATCCAGTCCTTCTGCAAGTACAAGACACTGCTGAGAAACGAGAACGTGC
TGGAGACAGCCGAGGCCCTGTTTAACGAGCTGAACAGCATCGACCTGACACACATCTTCATCAGCCACAA
GAAGCTGGAGACAATCAGCAGCGCCCTGTGCGACCACTGGGATACACTGAGGAATGCCCTGTATGAGCGG
AGAATCTCCGAGCTGACAGGCAAGATCACCAAGTCTGCCAAGGAGAAGGTGCAGCGCAGCCTGAAGCACG
AGGATATCAACCTGCAGGAGATCATCTCTGCCGCAGGCAAGGAGCTGAGCGAGGCCTTCAAGCAGAAAAC
CAGCGAGATCCTGTCCCACGCACACGCCGCCCTGGATCAGCCACTGCCTACAACCCTGAAGAAGCAGGAG
GAGAAGGAGATCCTGAAGTCTCAGCTGGACAGCCTGCTGGGCCTGTACCACCTGCTGGACTGGTTTGCCG
TGGATGAGTCCAACGAGGTGGACCCCGAGTTCTCTGCCCGGCTGACCGGCATCAAGCTGGAGATGGAGCC
TTCTCTGAGCTTCTACAACAAGGCCAGAAATTATGCCACCAAGAAGCCCTACTCCGTGGAGAAGTTCAAG
CTGAACTTTCAGATGCCTACACTGGCCAGAGGCTGGGACGTGAATGTGGAGAAGAACAGAGGCGCCATCC
TGTTTGTGAAGAACGGCCTGTACTATCTGGGCATCATGCCAAAGCAGAAGGGCAGGTATAAGGCCCTGAG
CTTCGAGCCCACAGAGAAAACCAGCGAGGGCTTTGATAAGATGTACTATGACTACTTCCCTGATGCCGCC
AAGATGATCCCAAAGTGCAGCACCCAGCTGAAGGCCGTGACAGCCCACTTTCAGACCCACACAACCCCCA
TCCTGCTGTCCAACAATTTCATCGAGCCTCTGGAGATCACAAAGGAGATCTACGACCTGAACAATCCTGA
GAAGGAGCCAAAGAAGTTTCAGACAGCCTACGCCAAGAAAACCGGCGACCAGAAGGGCTACAGAGAGGCC
CTGTGCAAGTGGATCGACTTCACAAGGGATTTTCTGTCCAAGTATACCAAGACAACCTCTATCGATCTGT
CTAGCCTGCGGCCATCCTCTCAGTATAAGGACCTGGGCGAGTACTATGCCGAGCTGAATCCCCTGCTGTA
CCACATCAGCTTCCAGAGAATCGCCGAGAAGGAGATCATGGATGCCGTGGAGACAGGCAAGCTGTACCTG
TTCCAGATCTATAACAAGGACTTTGCCAAGGGCCACCACGGCAAGCCTAATCTGCACACACTGTATTGGA
CCGGCCTGTTTTCTCCAGAGAACCTGGCCAAGACAAGCATCAAGCTGAATGGCCAGGCCGAGCTGTTCTA
CCGCCCTAAGTCCAGGATGAAGAGGATGGCACACCGGCTGGGAGAGAAGATGCTGAACAAGAAGCTGAAG
GATCAGAAAACCCCAATCCCCGACACCCTGTACCAGGAGCTGTACGACTATGTGAATCACAGACTGTCCC
ACGACCTGTCTGATGAGGCCAGGGCCCTGCTGCCCAACGTGATCACCAAGGAGGTGTCTCACGAGATCAT
CAAGGATAGGCGCTTTACCAGCGACAAGTTCTTTTTCCACGTGCCTATCACACTGAACTATCAGGCCGCC
AATTCCCCATCTAAGTTCAACCAGAGGGTGAATGCCTACCTGAAGGAGCACCCCGAGACACCTATCATCG
GCATCGATCGGGGCGAGAGAAACCTGATCTATATCACAGTGATCGACTCCACCGGCAAGATCCTGGAGCA
GCGGAGCCTGAACACCATCCAGCAGTTTGATTACCAGAAGAAGCTGGACAACAGGGAGAAGGAGAGGGTG
GCAGCAAGGCAGGCCTGGTCTGTGGTGGGCACAATCAAGGATCTGAAGCAGGGCTATCTGAGCCAGGTCA
TCCACGAGATCGTGGACCTGATGATCCACTACCAGGCCGTGGTGGTGCTGGAGAACCTGAATTTCGGCTT
TAAGAGCAAGAGGACCGGCATCGCCGAGAAGGCCGTGTACCAGCAGTTCGAGAAGATGCTGATCGATAAG
CTGAATTGCCTGGTGCTGAAGGACTATCCAGCAGAGAAAGTGGGAGGCGTGCTGAACCCATACCAGCTGA
CAGACCAGTTCACCTCCTTTGCCAAGATGGGCACCCAGTCTGGCTTCCTGTTTTACGTGCCTGCCCCATA
TACATCTAAGATCGATCCCCTGACCGGCTTCGTGGACCCCTTCGTGTGGAAAACCATCAAGAATCACGAG
AGCCGCAAGCACTTCCTGGAGGGCTTCGACTTTCTGCACTACGACGTGAAAACCGGCGACTTCATCCTGC
ACTTTAAGATGAACAGAAATCTGTCCTTCCAGAGGGGCCTGCCCGGCTTTATGCCTGCATGGGATATCGT
GTTCGAGAAGAACGAGACACAGTTTGACGCCAAGGGCACCCCTTTCATCGCCGGCAAGAGAATCGTGCCA
GTGATCGAGAATCACAGATTCACCGGCAGATACCGGGACCTGTATCCTGCCAACGAGCTGATCGCCCTGC
TGGAGGAGAAGGGCATCGTGTTCAGGGATGGCTCCAACATCCTGCCAAAGCTGCTGGAGAATGACGATTC
TCACGCCATCGACACCATGGTGGCCCTGATCCGCAGCGTGCTGCAGATGCGGAACTCCAATGCCGCCACA
GGCGAGGACTATATCAACAGCCCCGTGCGCGATCTGAATGGCGTGTGCTTCGACTCCCGGTTTCAGAACC
CAGAGTGGCCCATGGACGCCGATGCCAATGGCGCCTACCACATCGCCCTGAAGGGCCAGCTGCTGCTGAA
TCACCTGAAGGAGAGCAAGGATCTGAAGCTGCAGAACGGCATCTCCAATCAGGACTGGCTGGCCTACATC
CAGGAGCTGCGCAACAAAAGGCCGGCGGCCACGAAAAAGGCCGGCCAGGCAAAAAAGAAAAAGGGATCCT
ACCCATACGATGTTCCAGATTACGCTTATCCCTACGACGTGCCTGATTATGCATACCCATATGATGTCCC
CGACTATGCCTAAAGCGGCCGCACTCCTCAGGTGCAGGCTGCCTATCAGAAGGTGGTGGCTGGTGTGGCC
AATGCCCTGGCTCACAAATACCACTGAGATCTTTTTCCCTCTGCCAAAAATTATGGGGACATCATGAAGC
CCCTTGAGCATCTGACTTCTGGCTAATAAAGGAAATTTATTTTCATTGCAATAGTGTGTTGGAATTTTTT
GTGTCTCTCACTCGGAAGGACATATGGGAGGGCAAATCATTTAAAACATCAGAATGAGTATTTGGTTTAG
AGTTTGGCAACATATGCCCATATGCTGGCTGCCATGAACAAAGGTTGGCTATAAAGAGGTCATCAGTATA
TGAAACAGCCCCCTGCTGTCCATTCCTTATTCCATAGAAAAGCCTTGACTTGAGGTTAGATTTTTTTTAT
ATTTTGTTTTGTGTTATTTTTTTCTTTAACATCCCTAAAATTTTCCTTACATGTTTTACTAGCCAGATTT
TTCCTCCTCTCCTGACTACTCCCAGTCATAGCTGTCCCTCTTCTCTTATGGAGATCCCTCGACCTGCAGC
CCAAGCTTGGCGTAATCATGGTCATAGCTGTTTCCTGTGTGAAATTGTTATCCGCTCACAATTCCACACA
ACATACGAGCCGGAAGCATAAAGTGTAAAGCCTGGGGTGCCTAATGAGTGAGCTAACTCACATTAATTGC
GTTGCGCTCACTGCCCGCTTTCCAGTCGGGAAACCTGTCGTGCCAGCGGATCCGCATCTCAATTAGTCAG
CAACCATAGTCCCGCCCCTAACTCCGCCCATCCCGCCCCTAACTCCGCCCAGTTCCGCCCATTCTCCGCC
CCATGGCTGACTAATTTTTTTTATTTATGCAGAGGCCGAGGCCGCCTCGGCCTCTGAGCTATTCCAGAAG
TAGTGAGGAGGCTTTTTTGGAGGCCTAGGCTTTTGCAAAAAGCTAACTTGTTTATTGCAGCTTATAATGG
TTACAAATAAAGCAATAGCATCACAAATTTCACAAATAAAGCATTTTTTTCACTGCATTCTAGTTGTGGT
TTGTCCAAACTCATCAATGTATCTTATCATGTCTGGATCCGCTGCATTAATGAATCGGCCAACGCGCGGG
GAGAGGCGGTTTGCGTATTGGGCGCTCTTCCGCTTCCTCGCTCACTGACTCGCTGCGCTCGGTCGTTCGG
CTGCGGCGAGCGGTATCAGCTCACTCAAAGGCGGTAATACGGTTATCCACAGAATCAGGGGATAACGCAG
GAAAGAACATGTGAGCAAAAGGCCAGCAAAAGGCCAGGAACCGTAAAAAGGCCGCGTTGCTGGCGTTTTT
CCATAGGCTCCGCCCCCCTGACGAGCATCACAAAAATCGACGCTCAAGTCAGAGGTGGCGAAACCCGACA
GGACTATAAAGATACCAGGCGTTTCCCCCTGGAAGCTCCCTCGTGCGCTCTCCTGTTCCGACCCTGCCGC
TTACCGGATACCTGTCCGCCTTTCTCCCTTCGGGAAGCGTGGCGCTTTCTCATAGCTCACGCTGTAGGTA
TCTCAGTTCGGTGTAGGTCGTTCGCTCCAAGCTGGGCTGTGTGCACGAACCCCCCGTTCAGCCCGACCGC
TGCGCCTTATCCGGTAACTATCGTCTTGAGTCCAACCCGGTAAGACACGACTTATCGCCACTGGCAGCAG
CCACTGGTAACAGGATTAGCAGAGCGAGGTATGTAGGCGGTGCTACAGAGTTCTTGAAGTGGTGGCCTAA
CTACGGCTACACTAGAAGAACAGTATTTGGTATCTGCGCTCTGCTGAAGCCAGTTACCTTCGGAAAAAGA
GTTGGTAGCTCTTGATCCGGCAAACAAACCACCGCTGGTAGCGGTGGTTTTTTTGTTTGCAAGCAGCAGA
TTACGCGCAGAAAAAAAGGATCTCAAGAAGATCCTTTGATCTTTTCTACGGGGTCTGACGCTCAGTGGAA
CGAAAACTCACGTTAAGGGATTTTGGTCATGAGATTATCAAAAAGGATCTTCACCTAGATCCTTTTAAAT
TAAAAATGAAGTTTTAAATCAATCTAAAGTATATATGAGTAAACTTGGTCTGACAGTTACCAATGCTTAA
TCAGTGAGGCACCTATCTCAGCGATCTGTCTATTTCGTTCATCCATAGTTGCCTGACTCCCCGTCGTGTA
GATAACTACGATACGGGAGGGCTTACCATCTGGCCCCAGTGCTGCAATGATACCGCGAGACCCACGCTCA
CCGGCTCCAGATTTATCAGCAATAAACCAGCCAGCCGGAAGGGCCGAGCGCAGAAGTGGTCCTGCAACTT
TATCCGCCTCCATCCAGTCTATTAATTGTTGCCGGGAAGCTAGAGTAAGTAGTTCGCCAGTTAATAGTTT
GCGCAACGTTGTTGCCATTGCTACAGGCATCGTGGTGTCACGCTCGTCGTTTGGTATGGCTTCATTCAGC
TCCGGTTCCCAACGATCAAGGCGAGTTACATGATCCCCCATGTTGTGCAAAAAAGCGGTTAGCTCCTTCG
GTCCTCCGATCGTTGTCAGAAGTAAGTTGGCCGCAGTGTTATCACTCATGGTTATGGCAGCACTGCATAA
TTCTCTTACTGTCATGCCATCCGTAAGATGCTTTTCTGTGACTGGTGAGTACTCAACCAAGTCATTCTGA
GAATAGTGTATGCGGCGACCGAGTTGCTCTTGCCCGGCGTCAATACGGGATAATACCGCGCCACATAGCA
GAACTTTAAAAGTGCTCATCATTGGAAAACGTTCTTCGGGGCGAAAACTCTCAAGGATCTTACCGCTGTT
GAGATCCAGTTCGATGTAACCCACTCGTGCACCCAACTGATCTTCAGCATCTTTTACTTTCACCAGCGTT
TCTGGGTGAGCAAAAACAGGAAGGCAAAATGCCGCAAAAAAGGGAATAAGGGCGACACGGAAATGTTGAA
TACTCATACTCTTCCTTTTTCAATATTATTGAAGCATTTATCAGGGTTATTGTCTCATGAGCGGATACAT
ATTTGAATGTATTTAGAAAAATAAACAAATAGGGGTTCCGCGCACATTTCCCCGAAAAGTGCCACCTGGG
TCGACATTGATTATTGACTAGTTATTAATAGTAATCAATTACGGGGTCATTAGTTCATAGCCCATATATG
GAGTTCCGCGTTACATAACTTACGGTAAATGGCCCGCCTGGCTGACCGCCCAACGACCCCCGCCCATTGA
CGTCAATAATGACGTATGTTCCCATAGTAACGCCAATAGGGACTTTCCATTGACGTCAATGGGTGGAGTA
TTTACGGTAAACTGCCCACTTGGCAGTACATCAAGTGTATCATATGCCAAGTACGCCCCCTATTGACGTC
AATGACGGTAAATGGCCCGCCTGGCATTATGCCCAGTACATGACCTTATGGGACTTTCCTACTTGGCAGT
ACATCTACGTATTAGTCATCGCTATTACCATGGTCGAGGTGAGCCCCACGTTCTGCTTCACTCTCCCCAT
CTCCCCCCCCTCCCCACCCCCAATTTTGTATTTATTTATTTTTTAATTATTTTGTGCAGCGATGGGGGCG
GGGGGGGGGG
Features (pLannotate 1.2.2; 20 found; start..end, strand, type, name):
    160..1176    +  intron         chimeric intron: chimera between introns from chicken β-actin and rabbit β-globin
   1225..1261    +  misc_feature   MCS (fragment): multiple cloning site
   1275..5195    +  CDS            AsCpf1: CRISPR-associated protein from Acidaminococcus sp. BV3L6 (Zetsche et al., 2015)
   5196..5243    +  CDS            nucleoplasmin NLS: bipartite nuclear localization signal from nucleoplasmin
   5250..5330    +  CDS            3xHA: three tandem HA epitope tags
   5343..5414    +  CDS            HBB (fragment): HBB_PONPY - Experimental evidence at transcript level: Swiss-Prot protein existence level 2. Involved in oxygen transport from the lung to the various peripheral tissues. From Pongo pygmaeus (Bornean orangutan).
   5485..5540    +  polyA_signal   β-globin poly(A) signal: rabbit β-globin polyadenylation signal (Gil and Proudfoot, 1987)
   5925..5941    -  protein_bind   lac operator: The lac repressor binds to the lac operator to inhibit transcription in E. coli. This inhibition can be relieved by adding lactose or isopropyl-β-D-thiogalactopyranoside (IPTG). lac repressor encoded by lacI
   5949..5979    -  promoter       lac promoter: promoter for the E. coli lac operon
   5994..6015    -  protein_bind   CAP binding site: CAP binding activates transcription in the presence of cAMP. E. coli catabolite activator protein
   6028..6067    -  CDS            lacI (fragment): lac repressor; lacI; The lac repressor binds to the lac operator to inhibit transcription in E. coli. This inhibition can be relieved by adding lactose or isopropyl-β-D-thiogalactopyranoside (IPTG).
   6074..6096    +  promoter       SV40 promoter (fragment): SV40 enhancer and early promoter
   6120..6255    +  rep_origin     SV40 ori: SV40 origin of replication
   6275..6409    +  polyA_signal   SV40 poly(A) signal: SV40 polyadenylation signal
   6411..6465    -  CDS            lacI (fragment): lac repressor; lacI; The lac repressor binds to the lac operator to inhibit transcription in E. coli. This inhibition can be relieved by adding lactose or isopropyl-β-D-thiogalactopyranoside (IPTG).
   6648..7236    -  rep_origin     ori: high-copy-number ColE1/pMB1/pBR322/pUC origin of replication
   7407..8267    -  CDS            AmpR: β-lactamase; bla; confers resistance to ampicillin, carbenicillin, and related antibiotics
   8268..8372    -  promoter       AmpR promoter: bla
   8403..8782    +  enhancer       CMV enhancer: human cytomegalovirus immediate early enhancer
   8784..159     +  promoter       chicken β-actin promoter (across the origin): No description available
