[The description below was written by a language model from this plasmid's Addgene catalogue record and pLannotate feature annotations shown in this document.]
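Description:
pCAG-hAsCas12a-enRVR(E174R/S542R/K548V/N552R)-NLS(nucleoplasmin)-3xHA (AAS1060) is a mammalian expression plasmid built on the pCAG-CFP backbone. It delivers an engineered variant of the Acidaminococcus sp. Cas12a (Cpf1) nuclease to mammalian cells. In bacteria it is maintained as a high-copy plasmid through a ColE1/pUC-type origin and selected with ampicillin via the β-lactamase gene and its native promoter. Remnants of the lac promoter/operator region and short lacI fragments are backbone leftovers with no role in the payload. A fragment of the SV40 promoter, the SV40 origin and an SV40 poly(A) signal are also present. The SV40 origin can support episomal replication in cells expressing large T antigen. No mammalian selection marker is annotated.

Expression is driven by the CAG promoter, which combines the CMV immediate-early enhancer, the chicken β-actin promoter and a chimeric β-actin/β-globin intron to give strong, broadly active transcription. Downstream lies the human codon-optimized AsCas12a open reading frame carrying the E174R, S542R, K548V and N552R substitutions that define the "enRVR" variant. It is fused at its C terminus to the bipartite nucleoplasmin nuclear localization signal and a 3xHA epitope tag for nuclear import and immunodetection. Transcripts terminate at a rabbit β-globin poly(A) signal, and the short "HBB" hit just before it most likely reflects β-globin-derived 3′ sequence rather than a coding part.

The associated publication concerns Cas12a variants with increased activity and expanded targeting range, so the plasmid is suited to genome editing experiments. No crRNA cassette is annotated, so the guide would have to be supplied separately. The two sequence records (8,900 and 8,890 nt) show the same feature order. They differ in numbering start point and by about ten bases overall, with the chimeric intron annotated slightly shorter in the depositor record.
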