Addgene plasmid #114093: pCAG-hAsCas12a-enRVR(E174R/S542R/K548V/N552R)-NLS(nucleoplasmin)-3xHA (AAS1060)
Purpose: CAG promoter expression plasmid for human codon optimized AsCas12a-enRVR(E174R/S542R/K548V/N552R) nuclease with C-terminal NLS and HA tag
Depositing lab: Keith Joung & Benjamin Kleinstiver. Depositing organization: Massachusetts General Hospital. Publication: Engineered CRISPR-Cas12a variants with increased activities and improved targeting ranges for gene, epigenetic and base editing. Kleinstiver BP, Sousa AA, Walton RT, Tak YE, Hsu JY, Clement K, Welch MM, Horng JE, Malagon-Lopez J, Scarfo I, Maus MV, Pinello L, Aryee MJ, Joung JK. Nat Biotechnol. 2019 Feb 11. pii: 10.1038/s41587-018-0011-0. doi: 10.1038/s41587-018-0011-0. PubMed 30742127.
Backbone
  Vector backbone: pCAG-CFP
  Backbone manufacturer: Cepko Lab (Addgene plasmid #11179)
  Vector type: Mammalian Expression
Growth in bacteria
  Bacterial resistance: Ampicillin, 100 μg/mL
  Growth temperature: 37°C
  Growth strain: DH5alpha
  Copy number: High Copy
Gene/Insert
  Gene/Insert name: human codon optimized AsCas12a-enRVR (E174R/S542R/K548V/N552R) (alt name: AAS1060)
  Species: Synthetic
  Mutation: E174R, S542R, K548V and N552R
  Tag / fusion protein: NLS(nucleoplasmin) and 3xHA (C terminal on insert)
  Cloning method: Gibson Cloning
Terms and licenses: Academic/Nonprofit Terms; Industry Terms: Not Available to Industry
How to cite: pCAG-hAsCas12a-enRVR(E174R/S542R/K548V/N552R)-NLS(nucleoplasmin)-3xHA (AAS1060) was a gift from Keith Joung & Benjamin Kleinstiver (Addgene plasmid # 114093 ; http://n2t.net/addgene:114093 ; RRID:Addgene_114093)
